Addgene plasmid #161574: pAAV hSyn FLEx-loxp Kir2.1-2A-GFP
Purpose: Expression of Kir2.1-2A-GFP in a Cre-dependent fashion
Depositing lab: Kevin Beier & Robert Malenka. Depositing organization: Stanford University. Publication: Rabies screen reveals GPe control of cocaine-triggered plasticity. Beier KT, Kim CK, Hoerbelt P, Hung LW, Heifets BD, DeLoach KE, Mosca TJ, Neuner S, Deisseroth K, Luo L, Malenka RC. Nature. 2017 Sep 21;549(7672):345-350. doi: 10.1038/nature23888. Epub 2017 Sep 13. PubMed 28902833.
Backbone
  Vector backbone: pAAV
  Vector type: AAV
Growth in bacteria
  Bacterial resistance: Ampicillin, 100 μg/mL
  Growth temperature: 37°C
  Growth strain: NEB Stable
  Copy number: High Copy
Gene/Insert
  Gene/Insert name: Kir2.1-2A-GFP
  Species: M. musculus (mouse)
  Mutation: NA
  Entrez Gene: Kcnj2 (a.k.a. IRK1, Kcnf1, Kir2.1)
  Cloning method: Restriction Enzyme; 5′ cloning site Unknown (unknown if destroyed); 3′ cloning site Unknown (unknown if destroyed)
Terms and licenses: Academic/Nonprofit Terms; Industry Terms: Not Available to Industry
How to cite: pAAV hSyn FLEx-loxp Kir2.1-2A-GFP was a gift from Kevin Beier & Robert Malenka (Addgene plasmid # 161574 ; http://n2t.net/addgene:161574 ; RRID:Addgene_161574)
