[The description below was written by a language model from this plasmid's Addgene catalogue record and pLannotate feature annotations shown in this document.]
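Description:
pAAV hSyn FLEx-loxp Kir2.1-2A-GFP is an adeno-associated virus transfer plasmid for Cre-dependent, neuron-restricted expression of the mouse inward rectifier potassium channel Kir2.1 (Kcnj2) together with a green fluorescent reporter. The roughly 7 kb plasmid is propagated in bacteria through a high-copy ColE1/pUC-type origin and selected with ampicillin via the AmpR β-lactamase gene. An f1 phage origin and short remnants of pBR322 sequences (rop, bom) are also annotated in the backbone. AAV2 inverted terminal repeats flank the expression cassette and allow it to be packaged into recombinant AAV particles. One ITR is annotated in full, while the other is detected only as two short fragments in the sequencing result.

Within the ITRs, the human synapsin I promoter lies on the opposite strand to the Kcnj2 and EGFP coding sequences, so the payload sits in inverted, antisense orientation relative to its promoter. The cassette is bracketed on each side by a loxP and a lox2272 site, with the two members of each pair in opposing orientation, which is the standard FLEx/DIO arrangement. In cells expressing Cre, recombination between like sites flips the cassette into the sense orientation and then excises one site of each pair, locking it in place. Transcription from hSyn then yields a single Kir2.1-2A-EGFP message. According to the insert name, a 2A peptide lies in the short gap between the two reading frames, although it is not annotated separately, and it would let the channel and EGFP be produced as separate proteins. A WPRE and the human growth hormone polyadenylation signal downstream enhance and terminate expression. Overexpressing Kir2.1 is generally used to hyperpolarise neurons and reduce their excitability, so the construct suits silencing of genetically defined, Cre-expressing populations with GFP marking the affected cells.
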