Features (pLannotate 1.2.2; 20 found; start..end, strand, type, name):
     28..1311    +  CDS            Kcnj2: KCNJ2_MOUSE - Also known as Irk1. Experimental evidence at protein level: Swiss-Prot protein existence level 1. Probably participates in establishing action potential waveform and excitability of neuronal and muscle tissues. Inward rectifier potassium channels are characterized by a greater tendency to allow potassium to flow into the cell rather than out of it. Their voltage dependence is regulated by the concentration of extracellular potassium; as external potassium is raised, the voltage range of the channel opening shifts to more positive voltages. The inward rectification is mainly due t
   1390..2109    +  CDS            EGFP: the original enhanced GFP (Yang et al., 1996) mammalian codon-optimized
   2116..2149    +  protein_bind   loxP: Cre-mediated recombination occurs in the 8-bp core sequence (GCATACAT). Cre recombinase
   2212..2245    +  protein_bind   lox2272: Cre-mediated recombination occurs in the 8-bp core sequence (GGATACTT). lox2272 sites are compatible with each other, but incompatible with loxP or loxN sites (Lee and Saito, 1988). Cre recombinase
   2321..2768    -  promoter       hSyn promoter: human synapsin I promoter; confers neuron-specific expression (Kügler et al., 2003)
   2848..2875    -  repeat_region  AAV2 ITR (fragment): inverted terminal repeat of adeno-associated virus serotype 2 inverted
   2904..2931    -  repeat_region  AAV2 ITR (fragment): inverted terminal repeat of adeno-associated virus serotype 2 inverted
   3004..3592    -  rep_origin     ori: high-copy-number ColE1/pMB1/pBR322/pUC origin of replication
   3763..4623    -  CDS            AmpR: β-lactamase; bla; confers resistance to ampicillin, carbenicillin, and related antibiotics
   4624..4728    -  promoter       AmpR promoter: bla
   4823..4858    +  CDS            rop (fragment): Rop protein, which maintains plasmids at low copy number; rop
   4960..5009    +  misc_feature   bom (fragment): basis of mobility region from pBR322
   5010..5465    -  rep_origin     f1 ori (sequence partly withheld): f1 bacteriophage origin of replication; arrow indicates direction of (+) strand synthesis
   5484..5535    +  misc_feature   bom (fragment): basis of mobility region from pBR322
   5540..5680    -  repeat_region  AAV2 ITR: inverted terminal repeat of adeno-associated virus serotype 2 inverted
   5720..6196    -  polyA_signal   hGH poly(A) signal: human growth hormone polyadenylation signal
   6228..6816    -  misc_feature   WPRE: woodchuck hepatitis virus posttranscriptional regulatory element
   6816..6840    -  misc_feature   MCS (fragment): pBluescript multiple cloning site
   6864..6897    -  protein_bind   loxP: Cre-mediated recombination occurs in the 8-bp core sequence (GCATACAT). Cre recombinase
   6968..7001    -  protein_bind   lox2272: Cre-mediated recombination occurs in the 8-bp core sequence (GGATACTT). lox2272 sites are compatible with each other, but incompatible with loxP or loxN sites (Lee and Saito, 1988). Cre recombinase
>Addgene plasmid #161574 | pAAV hSyn FLEx-loxp Kir2.1-2A-GFP | addgene full sequence | sequence record 317850 | Addgene NGS Result
GAGCAGAAGCTGATCAGCGAGGAGGACCTGGGCAGTGTGAGAACCAACCGGTACAGCATTGTCTCTTCGG
AGGAAGATGGCATGAAGCTGGCCACTATGGCAGTTGCCAATGGCTTTGGGAATGGCAAGAGTAAAGTCCA
TACCCGACAACAGTGCAGGAGCCGCTTTGTGAAGAAAGATGGTCATTGCAATGTTCAGTTTATCAACGTG
GGTGAGAAGGGACAGAGGTACCTGGCAGACATCTTTACTACCTGTGTCGACATCCGCTGGAGGTGGATGC
TGGTTATCTTCTGTCTTGCCTTCGTGCTCTCCTGGCTGTTCTTTGGCTGTGTGTTTTGGTTGATAGCCCT
GCTCCATGGGGATCTAGATACTTCTAAAGTGAGCAAAGCATGCGTGTCGGAGGTTAACAGCTTCACGGCT
GCCTTCCTCTTCTCCATCGAGACCCAGACAACCATTGGCTATGGTTTCAGGTGTGTGACAGACGAATGCC
CAATTGCTGTCTTCATGGTGGTATTCCAGTCAATTGTAGGCTGCATCATTGACGCCTTCATCATTGGTGC
AGTCATGGCGAAGATGGCAAAGCCAAAGAAGAGAAATGAGACTCTTGTCTTCAGTCACAATGCTGTGATT
GCCATGAGGGATGGCAAACTCTGCTTGATGTGGAGAGTGGGTAACCTTCGAAAGAGCCACCTTGTGGGAG
CTCATGTCCGGGCACAGCTTCTCAAATCTAGGATCACTTCAGAAGGGGAGTTTATCCCTTTGGACCAGAT
AGACATCAATGTTGGTTTTGATAGTGGAATTGACCGCATATTTCTAGTGTCCCCCATCACTATCGTTCAC
GAAATAGATGAAGACAGCCCTTTATATGACTTGAGTAAGCAGGACATTGACAATGCAGACTTTGAAATTG
TTGTCATACTGGAAGGCATGGTGGAGGCGACTGCCATGACAACTCAATGCCGGAGTTCGTATCTGGCCAA
TGAAATTCTCTGGGGTCACCGCTATGAGCCAGTGCTCTTTGAAGAGAAACACTACTATAAAGTAGACTAT
TCAAGATTCCATAAGACTTATGAAGTACCTAACACCCCCCTTTGTAGTGCCAGAGACTTAGCAGAGAAGA
AATACATCCTTTCAAATGCAAATTCATTTTGCTATGAAAATGAAGTTGCCCTAACAAGCAAAGAGGAAGA
GGAGGATAGTGAGAACGGAGTCCCAGAGAGCACAAGCACAGACTCACCTCCTGGCATAGATCTCCACAAC
CAGGCAAGCGTACCTCTAGAGCCCAGGCCCTTAAGGCGAGAATCGGAGATAGGCAGTGGAGAGGGCAGAG
GAAGTCTGCTAACATGCGGTGACGTCGAGGAGAATCCTGGCCCAGCGGATCCCGCCACCATGGTGAGCAA
GGGCGAGGAGCTGTTCACCGGGGTGGTGCCCATCCTGGTCGAGCTGGACGGCGACGTAAACGGCCACAAG
TTCAGCGTGTCCGGCGAGGGCGAGGGCGATGCCACCTACGGCAAGCTGACCCTGAAGTTCATCTGCACCA
CCGGCAAGCTGCCCGTGCCCTGGCCCACCCTCGTGACCACCCTGACCTACGGCGTGCAGTGCTTCAGCCG
CTACCCCGACCACATGAAGCAGCACGACTTCTTCAAGTCCGCCATGCCCGAAGGCTACGTCCAGGAGCGC
ACCATCTTCTTCAAGGACGACGGCAACTACAAGACCCGCGCCGAGGTGAAGTTCGAGGGCGACACCCTGG
TGAACCGCATCGAGCTGAAGGGCATCGACTTCAAGGAGGACGGCAACATCCTGGGGCACAAGCTGGAGTA
CAACTACAACAGCCACAACGTCTATATCATGGCCGACAAGCAGAAGAACGGCATCAAGGCGAACTTCAAG
ATCCGCCACAACATCGAGGACGGCGGCGTGCAGCTCGCCGACCACTACCAGCAGAACACCCCCATCGGCG
ACGGCCCCGTGCTGCTGCCCGACAACCACTACCTGAGCACCCAGTCCGCCCTGAGCAAAGACCCCAACGA
GAAGCGCGATCACATGGTCCTGCTGGAGTTCGTGACCGCCGCCGGGATCACTCTCGGCATGGACGAGCTG
TACAAGTAAGTCGACATAACTTCGTATAGCATACATTATACGAAGTTATGTGTCGATGGTGATGCTTGGC
AATTCGGGTCGATGGTGAAGCATTGGTCTTCCTATTTTGATATAACTTCGTATAGGATACTTTATACGAA
GTTATCCCGGCCGGGCCCGCGGTATCAAATCAATTCTTTGCCAAAATGATGAGACAGCACAGGATCCGGT
ACCTTCTCGACTGCGCTCTCAGGCACGACACGACTCCTCCGCTGCCCACCGCAGACTGAGGCAGCGCTGA
GTCGCCGGCGCCGCAGCGCAGATGGTCGCGCCCGTGCCCCCCTATCTCGCGCCTCGCGTGGTGCGGTCCG
GCTGGGCCGGCGGCGGCGCGGACGCGACCAAGGTGGCCGGGAAGGGGAGTTTGCGGGGGACCGGCGAGTG
ACGTCAGCGCGCCTTCAGTGCTGAGGCGGCGGTGGCGCGCGCCGCCAGGCGGGGGCGAAGGCACTGTCCG
CGGTGCTGAAGCTGGCAGTGCGCACGCGCCTCGCCGCATCCTGTTTCCCCTCCCCCTCTCTGATAGGGGA
TGCGCAATTTGGGGAATGGGGGTTGGGTGCTTGTCCAGTGGGTCGGGGTCGGTCGTCAGGTAGGCACCCC
CACCCCGCCTCATCCTGGTCCTAAAACCCACTTGCACTCATACGCAGGGCCCTCTGCAGTCTAGACACAC
GCGTGCGGCCGCAGGAACCCCTAGTGATGGAGTTGGCCACTCCCTCTCTGCGCGCTCGCTCGCTCACTGA
GGCCGGGCGACCAAAGGTCGCCCGACGCCCGGGCGGCCTCAGTGAGCGAGCGAGCGCGCAGCTGCCTGCA
GGACATGTGAGCAAAAGGCCAGCAAAAGGCCAGGAACCGTAAAAAGGCCGCGTTGCTGGCGTTTTTCCAT
AGGCTCCGCCCCCCTGACGAGCATCACAAAAATCGACGCTCAAGTCAGAGGTGGCGAAACCCGACAGGAC
TATAAAGATACCAGGCGTTTCCCCCTGGAAGCTCCCTCGTGCGCTCTCCTGTTCCGACCCTGCCGCTTAC
CGGATACCTGTCCGCCTTTCTCCCTTCGGGAAGCGTGGCGCTTTCTCATAGCTCACGCTGTAGGTATCTC
AGTTCGGTGTAGGTCGTTCGCTCCAAGCTGGGCTGTGTGCACGAACCCCCCGTTCAGCCCGACCGCTGCG
CCTTATCCGGTAACTATCGTCTTGAGTCCAACCCGGTAAGACACGACTTATCGCCACTGGCAGCAGCCAC
TGGTAACAGGATTAGCAGAGCGAGGTATGTAGGCGGTGCTACAGAGTTCTTGAAGTGGTGGCCTAACTAC
GGCTACACTAGAAGAACAGTATTTGGTATCTGCGCTCTGCTGAAGCCAGTTACCTTCGGAAAAAGAGTTG
GTAGCTCTTGATCCGGCAAACAAACCACCGCTGGTAGCGGTGGTTTTTTTGTTTGCAAGCAGCAGATTAC
GCGCAGAAAAAAAGGATCTCAAGAAGATCCTTTGATCTTTTCTACGGGGTCTGACGCTCAGTGGAACGAA
AACTCACGTTAAGGGATTTTGGTCATGAGATTATCAAAAAGGATCTTCACCTAGATCCTTTTAAATTAAA
AATGAAGTTTTAAATCAATCTAAAGTATATATGAGTAAACTTGGTCTGACAGTTACCAATGCTTAATCAG
TGAGGCACCTATCTCAGCGATCTGTCTATTTCGTTCATCCATAGTTGCCTGACTCCCCGTCGTGTAGATA
ACTACGATACGGGAGGGCTTACCATCTGGCCCCAGTGCTGCAATGATACCGCGAGACCCACGCTCACCGG
CTCCAGATTTATCAGCAATAAACCAGCCAGCCGGAAGGGCCGAGCGCAGAAGTGGTCCTGCAACTTTATC
CGCCTCCATCCAGTCTATTAATTGTTGCCGGGAAGCTAGAGTAAGTAGTTCGCCAGTTAATAGTTTGCGC
AACGTTGTTGCCATTGCTACAGGCATCGTGGTGTCACGCTCGTCGTTTGGTATGGCTTCATTCAGCTCCG
GTTCCCAACGATCAAGGCGAGTTACATGATCCCCCATGTTGTGCAAAAAAGCGGTTAGCTCCTTCGGTCC
TCCGATCGTTGTCAGAAGTAAGTTGGCCGCAGTGTTATCACTCATGGTTATGGCAGCACTGCATAATTCT
CTTACTGTCATGCCATCCGTAAGATGCTTTTCTGTGACTGGTGAGTACTCAACCAAGTCATTCTGAGAAT
AGTGTATGCGGCGACCGAGTTGCTCTTGCCCGGCGTCAATACGGGATAATACCGCGCCACATAGCAGAAC
TTTAAAAGTGCTCATCATTGGAAAACGTTCTTCGGGGCGAAAACTCTCAAGGATCTTACCGCTGTTGAGA
TCCAGTTCGATGTAACCCACTCGTGCACCCAACTGATCTTCAGCATCTTTTACTTTCACCAGCGTTTCTG
GGTGAGCAAAAACAGGAAGGCAAAATGCCGCAAAAAAGGGAATAAGGGCGACACGGAAATGTTGAATACT
CATACTCTTCCTTTTTCAATATTATTGAAGCATTTATCAGGGTTATTGTCTCATGAGCGGATACATATTT
GAATGTATTTAGAAAAATAAACAAATAGGGGTTCCGCGCACATTTCCCCGAAAAGTGCCACCTGACGTCT
AAGAAACCATTATTATCATGACATTAACCTATAAAAATAGGCGTATCACGAGGCCCTTTCGTCTCGCGCG
TTTCGGTGATGACGGTGAAAACCTCTGACACATGCAGCTCCCGGAGACGGTCACAGCTTGTCTGTAAGCG
GATGCCGGGAGCAGACAAGCCCGTCAGGGCGCGTCAGCGGGTGTTGGCGGGTGTCGGGGCTGGCTTAACT
ATGCGGCATCAGAGCAGATTGTACTGAGAGTGCACCATAAAATTGTAAACGTTAATATTTTGTTAAAATT
CGCGTTAAATTTTTGTTAAATCAGCTCATTTTTTAACCAATAGACCGAAATCGGCAAAATCCCTTATAAA
TCAAAAGAATAGCCCGAGATAGAGT
[37 nt withheld, positions 5136-5172]
AAAGAACGTGGACTCCAACGTCAAAGG
[141 nt withheld, positions 5200-5340]
G
[46 nt withheld, positions 5342-5387]
A
[95 nt withheld, positions 5389-5483]
TATGCGGTGTGAAATACCGCACAGATGCGTAAGGAGAAAATACCGCATCAGGCGCCCCTGCAGGCAGCTG
CGCGCTCGCTCGCTCACTGAGGCCGCCCGGGCAAAGCCCGGGCGTCGGGCGACCTTTGGTCGCCCGGCCT
CAGTGAGCGAGCGAGCGCGCAGAGAGGGAGTGGCCAACTCCATCACTAGGGGTTCCTGCGGCCGCTCGGT
CCGCACGTGGTTACCTACAAAATCAGAAGGACAGGGAAGGGAGCAGTGGTTCACGCCTGTAATCCCAGCA
ATTTGGGAGGCCAAGGTGGGTAGATCACCTGAGATTAGGAGTTGGAGACCAGCCTGGCCAATATGGTGAA
ACCCCGTCTCTACCAAAAAAACAAAAATTAGCTGAGCCTGGTCATGCATGCCTGGAATCCCAACAACTCG
GGAGGCTGAGGCAGGAGAATCGCTTGAACCCAGGAGGCGGAGATTGCAGTGAGCCAAGATTGTGCCACTG
CACTCCAGCTTGGTTCCCAATAGACCCCGCAGGCCCTACAGGTTGTCTTCCCAACTTGCCCCTTGCTCCA
TACCACCCCCCTCCACCCCATAATATTATAGAAGGACACCTAGTCAGACAAAATGATGCAACTTAATTTT
ATTAGGACAAGGCTGGTGGGCACTGGAGTGGCAACTTCCAGGGCCAGGAGAGGCACTGGGGAGGGGTCAC
AGGGATGCCACCCGTAGATCTCTCGAGCAGCGCTCGGTATCGATGCGGGGAGGCGGCCCAAAGGGAGATC
CGACTCGTCTGAGGGCGAAGGCGAAGACGCGGAAGAGGCCGCAGAGCCGGCAGCAGGCCGCGGGAAGGAA
GGTCCGCTGGATTGAGGGCCGAAGGGACGTAGCAGAAGGACGTCCCGCGCAGAATCCAGGTGGCAACATA
GGCGAGCAGCCAAGGAAAGGACGATGATTTCCCCGACAACACCACGGAATTGTCAGTGCCCAACAGCCGA
GCCCCTGTCCAGCAGCGGGCAAGGCAGGCGGCGATGAGTTCCGCCGTGGCAATAGGGAGGGGGAAAGCGA
AAGTCCCGGAAAGGAGCTGACAGGTGGTGGCAATGCCCCAACCAGTGGGGGTTGCGTCAGCAAACACAGT
GCACACCACGCCACGTTGCCTGACAACGGGCCACAACTCCTCATAAAGAGACAGCAACCAGGATTTATAC
AAGGAGGAGAAAATGAAAGCCATACGGGAAGCAATAGCATGATACAAAGGCATTAAAGCAGCGTATCCAC
ATAGCGTAAAAGGAGCAACATAGTTAAGAATACCAGTCAATCTTTCACAAATTTTGTAATCCAGAGGTTG
ATTATCGATAAGCTTGATATCGAATTCATCGATCGGCCGCATATAAGCTTATAACTTCGTATAATGTATG
CTATACGAAGTTATGGGTCGATGGTGAGATCTGGACTAGAGGGTCGATGGTGATGCTTGGATCAAAATAG
GAAGAATCCCAATGATAACTTCGTATAAAGTATCCTATACGAAGTTATAGGCGCGCCACCATG
